>Addgene plasmid #175968 | pBEL2416 | addgene full sequence | sequence record 345253 | Addgene NGS Result
TACATACCTCGCTCTGCTAATCCTGTTACCAGTGGCTGCTGCCAGTGGCGATAAGTCGTGTCTTACCGGG
TTGGACTCAAGACGATAGTTACCGGATAAGGCGCAGCGGTCGGGCTGAACGGGGGGTTCGTGCACACAGC
CCAGCTTGGAGCGAACGACCTACACCGAACTGAGATACCTACAGCGTGAGCTATGAGAAAGCGCCACGCT
TCCCGAAGGGAGAAAGGCGGACAGGTATCCGGTAAGCGGCAGGGTCGGAACAGGAGAGCGCACGAGGGAG
CTTCCAGGGGGAAACGCCTGGTATCTTTATAGTCCTGTCGGGTTTCGCCACCTCTGACTTGAGCGTCGAT
TTTTGTGATGCTCGTCAGGGGGGCGGAGCCTATGGAAAAACGCCAGCAACGCGGCCTTTTTACGGTTCCT
GGCCTTTTGCTGGCCTTTTGCTCACATGTTCTTTCCTGCGTTATCCCCTGATTCTGTGGATAACCGTATT
ACCGCCTTTGAGTGAGCTGATACCGCTCGCCGCAGCCGAACGACCGAGCGCAGCGAGTCAGTGAGCGAGG
AAGCGGAAGAGCGCCTGATGCGGTATTTTCTCCTTACGCATCTGTGCGGTATTTCACACCGCAATGGTGC
ACTCTCAGTACAATCTGCTCTGATGCCGCATAGTTAAGCCAGTATACACTCCGCTATCGCTACGTGACTG
GGTCATGGCTGCGCCCCGACACCCGCCAACACCCGCTGACGCGCCCTGACGGGCTTGTCTGCTCCCGGCA
TCCGCTTACAGACAAGCTGTGACCGTCTCCGGGAGCTGCATGTGTCAGAGGTTTTCACCGTCATCACCGA
AACGCGCGAGGCAGCTGCGGTAAAGCTCATCAGCGTGGTCGTGAAGCGATTCACAGATGTCTGCCTGTTC
ATCCGCGTCCAGCTCGTTGAGTTTCTCCAGAAGCGTTAATGTCTGGCTTCTGATAAAGCGGGCCATGTTA
AGGGCGGTTTTTTCCTGTTTGGTCACTGATGCCTCCGTGTAAGGGGGATTTCTGTTCATGGGGGTAATGA
TACCGATGAAACGAGAGAGGATGCTCACGATACGGGTTACTGATGATGAACATGCCCGGTTACTGGAACG
TTGTGAGGGTAAACAACTGGCGGTATGGATGCGGCGGGACCAGAGAAAAATCACTCAGGGTCAATGCCAG
CGCTTCGTTAATACAGATGTAGGTGTTCCACAGGGTAGCCAGCAGCATCCTGCGATGCAGATCCGGAACA
TAATGGTGCAGGGCGCTGACTTCCGCGTTTCCAGACTTTACGAAACACGGAAACCGAAGACCATTCATGT
TGTTGCTCAGGTCGCAGACGTTTTGCAGCAGCAGTCGCTTCACGTTCGCTCGCGTATCGGTGATTCATTC
TGCTAACCAGTAAGGCAACCCCGCCAGCCTAGCCGGGTCCTCAACGACAGGAGCACGATCATGCGCACCC
GTGGCCAGGACCCAACGCTGCCCGAGATCTCGATCCCGCGAAATTAATACGACTCACTATAGGGAGACCA
CAACGGTTTCCCTCTAGAAATAATTTTGTTTAACTTTAAGAAGGAGATATACATATGGCTCTTAACACAC
CACAAATTACGCCGACAAAAAAGATAACAGTGAGGGCAATCGGCGAGGAACTGCCGCGTGGTGATTACCA
ACGTTGCCCGCAATGTGACATGCTGTTTAGCCTGCCCGAGATAAATTCTCATCAAAGTGCCTATTGTCCG
CGCTGTCAGGCAAAAATTCGTGACGGGCGCGACTGGTCGCTAACGCGCCTGGCGGCAATGGCCTTCACCA
TGCTGTTGCTTATGCCGTTTGCCTGGGGCGAACCGCTGTTGCATATCTGGCTGTTAGGCATTCGTATTGA
CGCCAACGTTATGCAAGGCATCTGGCAAATGACCAAACAGGGCGATGCGATAACGGGGTCGATGGTCTTT
TTCTGCGTTATTGGTGCCCCGCTCATTCTGGTGACCTCCATAGCTTATTTATGGTTTGGTAACCGACTGG
GAATGAATTTACGTCCGGTACTGCTGATGCTTGAGCGACTTAAAGAGTGGGTAATGCTCGATATCTACCT
GGTCGGCATTGGCGTTGCTTCTATAAAGGTACAGGATTATGCCCATATCCAGGCTGGTGTCGGCTTGTTC
TCTTTTGTGGCGTTGGTGATTTTAACGACGGTGACGTTGTCACATCTTAATGTCGAAGAACTGTGGGAGC
GATTTTATCCGCAGCGCCCCGCTACGCGTAGGGACGAGAAACTTCGTGTCTGTCTTGGGTGCCATTTTAC
CGGCTATCCAGATCAGCGTGGTCGCTGCCCGCGTTGCCATATCCCGCTACGCCTGCGTCGCCGTCATAGT
CTGCAAAAATGCTGGGCGGCGCTGTTAGCGTCAATCGTTTTATTGTTACCTGCCAACCTGTTGCCTATTT
CTATCATTTATCTGAACGGAGGACGGCAGGAAGATACAATTCTTTCCGGAATTATGTCGCTGGCAAGTAG
CAACATTGCGGTTGCAGGAATCGTGTTTATCGCCAGTATTCTGGTACCGTTTACTAAAGTGATCGTCATG
TTCACTTTACTGTTGAGCATTCATTTTAAATGCCAGCAAGGTTTACGCACACGCATTCTGTTACTGCGGA
TGGTGACCTGGATTGGTCGCTGGTCGATGCTCGACCTGTTTGTCATATCTTTAACCATGTCGCTGATTAA
TCGCGATCAGATCCTCGCTTTTACTATGGGACCGGCTGCGTTTTATTTCGGCGCAGCGGTAATTTTGACT
ATTCTTGCTGTGGAATGGCTGGACAGCCGCTTACTTTGGGATGCACATGAGTCAGGAAACGCCCGCTTCG
ACGACTGAAGCGCAGATTAAAAATAAACGCCGTATCTCACCTTTCTGGCTGCTGCCGTTCATCGCGCTAA
TGATTGCCAGTTGGCTGATTTGGGACAGTTATCAGGACCGGGGTAATACCGTCACCATCGACTTTATGTC
GGCGGATGGTATTGTTCCAGGCCGTACGCCTGTTCGTTATCAGGGCGTTGAAGTCGGAACAGTGCAGGAT
ATCAGCCTCAGCGACGATCTTCGTAAGATTGAAGTCAAGGTCAGCATCAAGTCCGATATGAAAGATGCGC
TGCGCGAAGAGACTCAGTTCTGGCTGGTGACGCCAAAAGCATCGTTGGCAGGTGTCTCCGGGCTGGACGC
CCTCGTCGGTGGGAACTATATCGGCATGATGCCGGGTAAAGGTAAAGAGCAGGATCACTTTGTCGCACTC
GATACCCAACCGAAATATCGGCTGGACAATGGCGATCTGATGATCCACCTGCAAGCCCCCGATCTCGGTT
CGCTGAACAGCGGTTCATTGGTCTATTTCCGCAAGATCCCGGTGGGAAAAGTCTACGACTATGCCATCAA
TCCCAACAAGCAAGGCGTGGTGATTGATGTCCTGATCGAGCGGCGTTTTACCGATCTGGTGAAAAAAGGT
AGCCGTTTCTGGAACGTTTCCGGCGTTGATGCCAACGTCAGTATCAGTGGCGCGAAGGTGAAACTGGAAA
GCCTGGCGGCACTGGTTAACGGTGCGATTGCCTTCGATTCACCAGAAGAGTCGAAACCTGCCGAGGCGGA
AGATACCTTTGGTCTGTATGAAGATCTGGCCCACAGCCAGCGTGGCGTAATAATAAAACTGGAACTGCCG
AGTGGGGCCGGATTAACCGCCGACTCGACGCCGTTAATGTATCAGGGGCTGGAAGTCGGACAGCTGACTA
AACTGGATTTAAATCCTGGTGGTAAAGTCACAGGGGAAATGACCGTTGATCCCAGCGTCGTTACCCTGCT
TCGTGAAAATACCCGCATCGAATTACGCAACCCGAAATTATCCCTTAGCGATGCTAATCTCAGCGCCCTG
CTGACCGGCAAAACCTTCGAGCTGGTGCCCGGCGATGGCGAGCCACGCAAAGAGTTCGTTGTTGTGCCAG
GCGAAAAAGCACTGCTGCATGAACCTGATGTTCTGACGCTGACCCTGACCGCGCCGGAAAGTTACGGTAT
TGATGCGGGTCAGCCGCTCATTCTTCACGGCGTGCAGGTAGGCCAGGTTATCGATCGTAAACTCACCAGC
AAAGGCGTCACCTTTACCGTCGCCATCGAGCCTCAGCATCGCGAACTGGTAAAAGGCGATAGCAAATTTG
TCGTCAACAGCCGTGTCGATGTGAAGGTGGGGCTGGATGGCGTTGAGTTTCTCGGTGCCAGCGCCTCAGA
ATGGATCAATGGCGGGATACGTATTCTGCCGGGCGATAAAGGTGAGATGAAAGCCAGCTATCCACTGTAT
GCCAATTTGGAAAAAGCGCTGGAGAACAGCCTTAGCGATTTACCCACCACAACCGTGAGTTTGAGTGCAG
AGACGCTGCCGGATGTGCAGGCAGGATCGGTAGTGCTGTACCGTAAATTTGAAGTTGGTGAAGTGATTAC
CGTGCGTCCGCGAGCTAACGCGTTTGATATCGATCTGCATATTAAGCCGGAGTATCGCAACCTTCTGACC
AGCAATAGCGTGTTCTGGGCAGAAGGCGGGGCGAAAGTTCAGCTGAATGGTAGTGGTCTGACCGTACAGG
CATCCCCGCTCTCCAGAGCATTAAAGGGAGCCATTAGCTTCGACAACCTCAGCGGTGCCAGCGCCAGTCA
GCGTAAAGGCGATAAGCGTATTCTGTATGCTTCCGAAACAGCGGCCCGTGCGGTTGGCGGGCAGATTACG
CTTCACGCTTTCGATGCCGGAAAACTGGCGGTCGGGATGCCAATTCGCTATCTCGGTATTGATATCGGGC
AAATCCAGACGCTGGATCTGATTACCGCACGCAATGAAGTACAGGCAAAGGCGGTACTTTACCCGGAATA
TGTCCAGACCTTTGCTCGCGGTGGTACGCGCTTCTCAGTGGTCACACCGCAAATTTCGAATGCTGGCGTT
GAGCATCTTGATACTATCCTCCAGCCGTATATCAACGTCGAACCAGGCCGGGGCAATCCTCGCCGCGACT
TTGAATTACAAGAGGCCACCATTACTGATTCGCGTTACCTGGATGGCTTAAGCATTATTGTTGAAGCGCC
GGAAGCCGGTTCGTTAGGCATCGGTACGCCTGTGCTGTTCCGTGGTCTGGAAGTCGGTACGGTTACAGGA
ATGACGCTGGGGACATTGTCAGATCGCGTGATGATTGCGATGCGCATCAGTAAACGCTATCAACACCTGG
TGCGTAACAATTCCGTCTTCTGGTTGGCATCGGGTTACAGTCTGGACTTTGGTCTGACGGGCGGCGTAGT
GAAAACCGGCACCTTTAACCAGTTTATCCGTGGCGGCATCGCCTTCGCCACGCCTCCGGGTACGCCACTG
GCACCGAAAGCCCAGGAAGGCAAACACTTCCTGTTGCAGGAAAGTGAACCGAAAGAGTGGCGTGAATGGG
GAACTGCGCTTCCCAAATAATGCCCACCTCGAGCAGATCCGGCTGCTAACAAAGCCCGAAAGGAAGCTGA
GTTGGCTGCTGCCACCGCTGAGCAATAACTAGCATAACCCCTTGGGGCCTCTAAACGGGTCTTGAGGGGT
TTTTTGCTGAAAGGAGGAACTATATCCGGATAATTCTTGAAGACGAAAGGGCCTCGTGATACGCCTATTT
TTATAGGTTAATGTCATGATAATAATGGTTTCTTAGACGTCAGGTGGCACTTTTCGGGGAAATGTGCGCG
GAACCCCTATTTGTTTATTTTTCTAAATACATTCAAATATGTATCCGCTCATGAGACAATAACCCTGATA
AATGCTTCAATAATATTGAAAAAGGAAGAGTATGAGTATTCAACATTTCCGTGTCGCCCTTATTCCCTTT
TTTGCGGCATTTTGCCTTCCTGTTTTTGCTCACCCAGAAACGCTGGTGAAAGTAAAAGATGCTGAAGATC
AGTTGGGTGCACGAGTGGGTTACATCGAACTGGATCTCAACAGCGGTAAGATCCTTGAGAGTTTTCGCCC
CGAAGAACGTTTTCCAATGATGAGCACTTTTAAAGTTCTGCTATGTGGCGCGGTATTATCCCGTGTTGAC
GCCGGGCAAGAGCAACTCGGTCGCCGCATACACTATTCTCAGAATGACTTGGTTGAGTACTCACCAGTCA
CAGAAAAGCATCTTACGGATGGCATGACAGTAAGAGAATTATGCAGTGCTGCCATAACCATGAGTGATAA
CACTGCGGCCAACTTACTTCTGACAACGATCGGAGGACCGAAGGAGCTAACCGCTTTTTTGCACAACATG
GGGGATCATGTAACTCGCCTTGATCGTTGGGAACCGGAGCTGAATGAAGCCATACCAAACGACGAGCGTG
ACACCACGATGCCTGCAGCAATGGCAACAACGTTGCGCAAACTATTAACTGGCGAACTACTTACTCTAGC
TTCCCGGCAACAATTAATAGACTGGATGGAGGCGGATAAAGTTGCAGGACCACTTCTGCGCTCGGCCCTT
CCGGCTGGCTGGTTTATTGCTGATAAATCTGGAGCCGGTGAGCGTGGGTCTCGCGGTATCATTGCAGCAC
TGGGGCCAGATGGTAAGCCCTCCCGTATCGTAGTTATCTACACGACGGGGAGTCAGGCAACTATGGATGA
ACGAAATAGACAGATCGCTGAGATAGGTGCCTCACTGATTAAGCATTGGTAACTGTCAGACCAAGTTTAC
TCATATATACTTTAGATTGATTTAAAACTTCATTTTTAATTTAAAAGGATCTAGGTGAAGATCCTTTTTG
ATAATCTCATGACCAAAATCCCTTAACGTGAGTTTTCGTTCCACTGAGCGTCAGACCCCGTAGAAAAGAT
CAAAGGATCTTCTTGAGATCCTTTTTTTCTGCGCGTAATCTGCTGCTTGCAAACAAAAAAACCACCGCTA
CCAGCGGTGGTTTGTTTGCCGGATCAAGAGCTACCAACTCTTTTTCCGAAGGTAACTGGCTTCAGCAGAG
CGCAGATACCAAATACTGTCCTTCTAGTGTAGCCGTAGTTAGGCCACCACTTCAAGAACTCTGTAGCACC
GCC
Features (pLannotate 1.2.2; 12 found; start..end, strand, type, name):
    574..713     -  misc_feature   bom: basis of mobility region from pBR322
    815..1006    -  CDS            rop: Rop protein, which maintains plasmids at low copy number; rop
   1023..1403    +  CDS            YPB1_ECOLX: Protein predicted: Swiss-Prot protein existence level 4. From Escherichia coli.
   1515..1533    +  promoter       T7 promoter: promoter for bacteriophage T7 RNA polymerase
   1565..1587    +  RBS            RBS: efficient ribosome binding site from bacteriophage T7 gene 10 (Olins and Rangwala, 1989)
   1595..2875    +  CDS            yebS: YEBS_ECOLI - Experimental evidence at protein level: Swiss-Prot protein existence level 1. Component of a transport pathway that contributes to membrane integrity. From Escherichia coli (strain K12).
   2847..5477    +  CDS            yebT: YEBT_ECOLI - Experimental evidence at protein level: Swiss-Prot protein existence level 1. Component of a transport pathway that contributes to membrane integrity (PubMed:27795327). May directly span the intermembrane space, facilitating the transport of substrates across the periplasm (Probable). From Escherichia coli (strain K12).
   5502..5551    +  CDS            SET1 (fragment): solubility-enhancement tag derived from T7 phage gene 10B
   5559..5606    +  terminator     T7 terminator: transcription terminator for bacteriophage T7 RNA polymerase
   5737..5841    +  promoter       AmpR promoter: bla
   5842..6702    +  CDS            AmpR: β-lactamase; bla; confers resistance to ampicillin, carbenicillin, and related antibiotics
   6873..388     +  rep_origin     ori (across the origin): high-copy-number ColE1/pMB1/pBR322/pUC origin of replication
