[The description below was written by a language model from this plasmid's Addgene catalogue record and pLannotate feature annotations shown in this document.]
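Description:
pBEL2416 is a 7,073 bp bacterial expression plasmid built on the Novagen pET17b backbone, designed for genetic complementation with the E. coli LetAB system carrying a point mutation in LetB. It replicates in E. coli from a ColE1/pMB1-type origin and is selected with ampicillin through a β-lactamase (AmpR) gene driven by its own bla promoter. The catalogue lists it as high copy. The feature annotation also detects pBR322-derived backbone elements, namely the bom mobility region and a rop coding sequence, which is normally associated with copy-number restraint.

The payload is the native two-gene letA–letB (yebS–yebT) region, inserted by Gibson cloning between a T7 promoter with the phage T7 gene 10 ribosome binding site and the T7 terminator. Both genes are therefore transcribed as a single message. The annotated coding sequences overlap slightly, consistent with preservation of the chromosomal operon arrangement, so that letB translation relies on its natural context rather than a separate vector RBS. LetB carries the A705N substitution. A short fragment annotated as a T7 gene 10B-derived solubility tag lies downstream of letB, before the terminator. It appears to be residual vector sequence, and the record does not list any tag on either protein.

LetA and LetB are annotated as components of a transport pathway that contributes to membrane integrity, with LetB, an MCE protein, proposed to span the periplasm. According to the record, the plasmid is used to test whether the A705N variant of LetB can functionally complement LetAB. This was part of a study on the role of Ring6 in LetB function.
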