Addgene plasmid #175968: pBEL2416
Purpose: Genetic complementation plasmid of LetAB with LetB(A705N)
Depositing lab: Gira Bhabha & Damian Ekiert. Depositing organization: NYU Grossman School of Medicine. Publication: Role of Ring6 in the Function of the E. coli MCE Protein LetB. Vieni C, Coudray N, Isom GL, Bhabha G, Ekiert DC. J Mol Biol. 2022 Jan 22;434(7):167463. doi: 10.1016/j.jmb.2022.167463. PubMed 35077766.
Backbone
  Vector backbone: pET17b
  Backbone manufacturer: Novagen
  Backbone size w/o insert (bp): 3174
  Total vector size (bp): 7073
  Vector type: Bacterial Expression
Growth in bacteria
  Bacterial resistance: Ampicillin, 100 μg/mL
  Growth temperature: 37°C
  Growth strain: DH5alpha
  Copy number: High Copy
Gene/Insert 1
  Gene/Insert name: LetA (alt names: yebS; b1833; ECK1832)
  Species: E. coli
  Promoter: T7
  Cloning method: Gibson Cloning
  Sequencing primers: 5′ T7; 3′ T7 Terminal
Gene/Insert 2
  Gene/Insert name: LetB (alt names: yebT; b1834; ECK1833)
  Species: E. coli
  Mutation: A705N
  Promoter: T7
  Cloning method: Gibson Cloning
  Sequencing primers: 5′ T7; 3′ T7 Terminal
Terms and licenses: Academic/Nonprofit Terms; Industry Terms: Not Available to Industry
How to cite: pBEL2416 was a gift from Gira Bhabha & Damian Ekiert (Addgene plasmid # 175968 ; http://n2t.net/addgene:175968 ; RRID:Addgene_175968)
